>Addgene plasmid #147052 | pnYC-NvHN-DmXRN1_1323-1355_N | addgene full sequence | sequence record 355322 | Addgene NGS Result
CGTATGGCAATGAAAGACGGTGAGCTGGTGATATGGGATAGTGTTCACCCTTGTTACACCGTTTTCCATG
AGCAAACTGAAACGTTTTCATCGCTCTGGAGTGAATACCACGACGATTTCCGGCAGTTTCTACACATATA
TTCGCAAGATGTGGCGTGTTACGGTGAAAACCTGGCCTATTTCCCTAAAGGGTTTATTGAGAATATGTTT
TTCGTCTCAGCCAATCCCTGGGTGAGTTTCACCAGTTTTGATTTAAACGTGGCCAATATGGACAACTTCT
TCGCCCCCGTTTTCACCATGGGCAAATATTATACGCAAGGCGACAAGGTGCTGATGCCGCTGGCGATTCA
GGTTCATCATGCCGTTTGTGATGGCTTCCATGTCGGCAGAATGCTTAATGAATTACAACAGTACTGCGAT
GAGTGGCAGGGCGGGGCGTAATTTTTTTAAGGCAGTTATTGGTGCCCTTAAACGCCTGGTTGCTACGCCT
GAATAAGTGATAATAAGCGGATGAATGGCAGAAATTCGAAAGCAAATTCGACCCGGTCGTCGGTTCAGGG
CAGGGTCGTTAAATAGCCGCTTATGTCTATTGCTGGTTTACCGGTTTATTGACTACCGGAAGCAGTGTGA
CCGTGTGCTTCTCAAATGCCTGAGGCCAGTTTGCTCAGGCTCTCCCCGTGGAGGTAATAATTGACGATAT
GATCATTTATTCTGCCTCCCAGAGCCTGATAAAAACGGTTAGCGCTTCGTTAATACAGATGTAGGTGTTC
CACAGGGTAGCCAGCAGCATCCTGCGATGCAGATCCGGAACATAATGGTGCAGGGCGCTTGTTTCGGCGT
GGGTATGGTGGCAGGCCCCGTGGCCAGGACCCAACGCTGCCCGAGATGCGCCGCGTGCGGCTGCTGGAGA
TGGCGGACGCGATGGATATGTTCTGCCAAGGGTTGGTTTGCGCATTCACAGTTCTCCGCAAGAATTGATT
GGCTCCAATTCTTGGAGTGGTGAATCCGTTAGCGAGGTGCCGCCGGCTTCCATTCAGGTCGAGGTGGCCC
GGCTCCATGCACCGCGACGCAACGCGGGGAGGCAGACAAGGTATAGGGCGGCGCCTACAATCCATGCCAA
CCCGTTCCATGTGCTCGCCGAGGCGGCATAAATCGCCGTGACGATCAGCGGTCCAATGATCGAAGTTAGG
CTGGTAAGAGCCGCGAGCGATCCTTGAAGCTGTCCCTGATGGTCGTCATCTACCTGCCTGGACAGCATGG
CCTGCAACGCGGGCATCCCGATGCCGCCGGAAGCGAGAAGAATCATAATGGGGAAGGCCATCCAGCCTCG
CGTCGCGAACGCCAGCAAGACGTAGCCCAGCGCGTCGGCCGCCATGCCGGCGATAATGGCCTGCTTCTCG
CCGAAACGTTTGGTGGCGGGACCAGTGACGAAGGCTTGAGCGAGGGCGTGCAAGATTCCGAATACCGCAA
GCGACAGGCCGATCATCGTCGCGCTCCAGCGAAAGCGGTCCTCGCCGAAAATGACCCAGAGCGCTGCCGG
CACCTGTCCTACGAGTTGCATGATAAAGAAGACAGTCATAAGTGCGGCGACGATAGTCATGCCCCGCGCC
CACCGGAAGGAGCTGACTGGGTTGAAGGCTCTCAAGGGCATCGGTCGACGCTCTCCCTTATGCGACTCCT
GCATTAGGAAGCAGCCCAGTAGTAGGTTGAGGCCGTTGAGCACCGCCGCCGCAAGGAATGGTGCATGCAA
GGAGATGGCGCCCAACAGTCCCCCGGCCACGGGGCCTGCCACCATACCCACGCCGAAACAAGCGCTCATG
AGCCCGAAGTGGCGAGCCCGATCTTCCCCATCGGTGATGTCGGCGATATAGGCGCCAGCAACCGCACCTG
TGGCGCCGGTGATGCCGGCCACGATGCGTCCGGCGTAGAGGATCAGACTAAGATCTCGATCCCGCGAAAT
TAATACGACTCACTATAGGGGAATTGTGAGCGGATAACAATTCCCCACTAGTAATAATTTTGTTTAACTT
TAAGAAGGAGATATACCATGAGCGGCAGCCATCATCATCATCATCACAGCGGCAGCGGCTCCATGGACAA
AGAAATTTTGGCTGTAGTTGAAGCCGTATCCAATGAAAAGGCGCTACCTCGCGAGAAGATTTTCGAAGCA
TTGGAAAGCGCCCTGGCGACAGCAACAAAGAAAAAATATGAACAAGAGATCGACGTCCGCGTACAGATCG
ATCGCAAAAGCGGTGATTTTGACACTTTCCGTCGCTGGTTAGTTGTTGATGAAGTCACCCAGCCGACCAA
GGAAATCACCCTTGAAGCCGCACGTTATGAAGATGAAAGCCTGAACCTGGGCGATTACGTTGAAGATCAG
ATTGAGTCTGTTACCTTTGACCGTATCACTACCCAGACGGCAAAACAGGTTATCGTGCAGAAAGTGCGTG
AAGCCGAACGTGCGATGGTGGTTGATCAGTTCCGTGAACACGAAGGTGAAATCATCACCGGCGTGGTGAA
AAAAGTAAACCGCGACAACATCTCTCTGGATCTGGGCAACAACGCTGAAGCCGTGATCCTGCGCGAAGAT
ATGCTGCCGCGTGAAAACTTCCGCCCTGGCGACCGCGTTCGTGGCGTGCTCTATTCCGTTCGCCCGGAAG
CGCGTGGCGCCCAACTGTTCGTCACTCGTTCCAAGCCGGAAATGCTGATCGAACTGTTCCGTATTGAAGT
GCCAGAAATCGGCGAAGAAGTGATTGAAATTAAAGCAGCGGCTCGCGATCCGGGTTCTCGTGCGAAAATC
GCGGTGAAAACCAACGATAAACGTATCGATCCGGTAGGTGCTTGCGTAGGTATGCGTGGCGCCCGTGTTC
AGGCGGTGTCTACTGAACTGGGTGGCGAGCGTATCGATATCGTCCTGTGGGATGATAACCCGGCGCAGTT
CGTGATTAACGCAATGGCACCGGCAGACGTTGCTTCTATCGTGGTGGATGAAGATAAACACACGATGGAC
ATCGCCGTTGAAGCCGGTAATCTGGCGCAGGCGATTGGCCGTAACGGTCAGAACGTGCGTCTGGCTTCGC
AACTGAGCGGTTGGGAACTCAACGTGATGACCGTTGACGACCTGCAAGCTAAGCATCAGGCGGAAGCGCA
CGCAGCGATCGACACCTTCACCAAATATCTCGACATCGACGAAGACTTCGCGACTGTTCTGGTAGAAGAA
GGCTTCTCGACGCTGGAAGAATTGGCCTATGTGCCGATGAAAGAGCTGTTGGAAATCGAAGGCCTTGATG
AGCCGACCGTTGAAGCACTGCGCGAGCGTGCTAAAAATGCACTGGCCACCATTGCACAGGCCCAGGAAGA
AAGCCTCGGTGATAACAAACCGGCTGACGATCTGCTGAACCTTGAAGGGGTAGATCGTGATTTGGCATTC
AAACTGGCCGCCCGTGGCGTTTGTACGCTGGAAGACCTCGCCGAACAGGGCATTGATGATCTGGCTGATA
TCGAAGGGTTGACCGACGAAAAAGCCGGAGCACTGATTATGGCTGCCCGTAATATTTGCTGGTTCGGTGA
CGAAGCGGGTACCGGCAGCGGCGAAAACCTTTACTTCCAGGGCCATATGCTACTTCAACAGCAAAGAGCT
CCGTTTCCCGGACAAATGCCCAATCTACCCAAGCCACCGCTCTTCTGGCAGCAAGAGGCGCAGAAGCAGG
AGGCGCTGTAGGGATCCTAATAGTCTAGAGCTAGCCCTAGGAGATCCGGCTGCTAACAAAGCCCGAAAGG
AAGCTGAGTTGGCTGCTGCCACCGCTGAGCAATAACTAGCATAACCCCTTGGGGCCTCTAAACGGGTCTT
GAGGGGTTTTTTGCTGAAAGGAGGAACTATATCCGGATATCCCGCAAGAGGCCCGGCAGTACCGGCATAA
CCAAGCCTATGCCTACAGCATCCAGGGTGACGGTGCCGAGGATGACGATGAGCGCATTGTTAGATTTCAT
ACACGGTGCCTGACTGCGTTAGCAATTTAACTGTGATAAACTACCGCATTAAAGCTTATCGATGATAAGC
TGTCAAACATGAGAATTACAACTTATATCGTATGGGGCTGACTTCAGGTGCTACATTTGAAGAGATAAAT
TGCACTGAAATCAAGAAATATTTTATCTGATTAATAAGATGATCTTCTTGAGATCGTTTTGGTCTGCGCG
TAATCTCTTGCTCTGAAAACGAAAAAACCGCCTTGCAGGGCGGTTTTTCGAAGGTTCTCTGAGCTACCAA
CTCTTTGAACCGAGGTAACTGGCTTGGAGGAGCGCAGTCACCAAAACTTGTCCTTTCAGTTTAGCCTTAA
CCGGCGCATGACTTCAAGACTAACTCCTCTAAATCAATTACCAGTGGCTGCTGCCAGTGGTGCTTTTGCA
TGTCTTTCCGGGTTGGACTCAAGACGATAGTTACCGGATAAGGCGCAGCGGTCGGACTGAACGGGGGGTT
CGTGCATACAGTCCAGCTTGGAGCGAACTGCCTACCCGGAACTGAGTGTCAGGCGTGGAATGAGACAAAC
GCGGCCATAACAGCGGAATGACACCGGTAAACCGAAAGGCAGGAACAGGAGAGCGCACGAGGGAGCCGCC
AGGGGGAAACGCCTGGTATCTTTATAGTCCTGTCGGGTTTCGCCACCACTGATTTGAGCGTCAGATTTCG
TGATGCTTGTCAGGGGGGCGGAGCCTATGGAAAAACGGCTTTGCCGCGGCCCTCTCACTTCCCTGTTAAG
TATCTTCCTGGCATCTTCCAGGAAATCTCCGCCCCGTTCGTAAGCCATTTCCGCTCGCCGCAGTCGAACG
ACCGAGCGTAGCGAGTCAGTGAGCGAGGAAGCGGAATATATCCTGTATCACATATTCTGCTGACGCACCG
GTGCAGCCTTTTTTCTCCTGCCACATGAAGCACTTCACTGACACCCTCATCAGTGCCAACATAGTAAGCC
AGTATACACTCCCCTAGCGCTGATGTCCGGCGGTGCTTTTGCCGTTACGCACCACCCCGTCAGTAGCTGA
ACAGGAGGGACAGCTGATAGAAACAGAAGCCACTGGAGCACCTCAAAAACACCATCATACACTAAATCAG
TAAGTTGGCAGCATCACCCGACGCACTTTGCGCCGAATAAATACCTGTGACGGAAGATCACTTCGCAGAA
TAAATAAATCCTGGTGTCCCTGTTGATACCGGGAAGCCCTGGGCCAACTTTTGGCGAAAATGAGACGTTG
ATCGGCACGTAAGAGGTTCCAACTTTCACCATAATGAAATAAGATCACTACCGGGCGTATTTTTTGAGTT
ATCGAGATTTTCAGGAGCTAAGGAAGCTAAAATGGAGAAAAAAATCACTGGATATACCACCGTTGATATA
TCCCAATGGCATCGTAAAGAACATTTTGAGGCATTTCAGTCAGTTGCTCAATGTACCTATAACCAGACCG
TTCAGCTGGATATTACGGCCTTTTTAAAGACCGTAAAGAAAAATAAGCACAAGTTTTATCCGGCCTTTAT
TCACATTCTTGCCCGCCTGATGAATGCTCATCCGGAATTC
Features (pLannotate 1.2.2; 16 found; start..end, strand, type, name):
    740..838     -  CDS            YPB2_ECOLX (fragment): Protein predicted: Swiss-Prot protein existence level 4. From Escherichia coli.
   1034..1934    -  CDS            TcR (fragment): tetracycline efflux protein; tet; confers resistance to tetracycline
   1961..1979    +  promoter       T7 promoter: promoter for bacteriophage T7 RNA polymerase
   1980..2004    +  protein_bind   lac operator: The lac repressor binds to the lac operator to inhibit transcription in E. coli. This inhibition can be relieved by adding lactose or isopropyl-β-D-thiogalactopyranoside (IPTG). lac repressor encoded by lacI
   2019..2041    +  RBS            RBS: efficient ribosome binding site from bacteriophage T7 gene 10 (Olins and Rangwala, 1989)
   2060..2076    +  CDS            capTEV™ (fragment): composite tag for in vivo biotinylation, TEV protease cleavage, and 6xHis tagging
   2097..3577    +  CDS            NusA (fragment): transcription elongation protein (N utilization substance protein A); nusA; highly soluble in E. coli
   3759..3808    +  CDS            SET1 (fragment): solubility-enhancement tag derived from T7 phage gene 10B
   3816..3863    +  terminator     T7 terminator: transcription terminator for bacteriophage T7 RNA polymerase
   3886..3990    -  CDS            TcR (fragment): tetracycline efflux protein; tet; confers resistance to tetracycline
   4038..4066    -  promoter       tet promoter: E. coli promoter for tetracycline efflux protein gene
   4178..4723    +  rep_origin     p15A ori: Plasmids containing the medium-copy-number p15A origin of replication can be propagated in E. coli cells that contain a second plasmid with the ColE1 origin.
   4811..4866    +  rep_origin     RSF ori (fragment): Plasmids containing the RSF 1030 origin of replication can be propagated in E. coli cells that contain additional plasmids with compatible origins.
   4985..5128    -  mobile_element IS1 (fragment): prokaryotic transposable element IS1
   5249..5351    +  promoter       cat promoter: promoter of the E. coli cat gene encoding chloramphenicol acetyltransferase
   5352..441     +  CDS            CmR (across the origin): chloramphenicol acetyltransferase; cat; confers resistance to chloramphenicol
