[The description below was written by a language model from this plasmid's Addgene catalogue record and pLannotate feature annotations shown in this document.]
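Description:
pnYC-NvHN-DmXRN1_1323-1355_N is a 5,570 nt bacterial expression plasmid for producing a short fragment (residues 1323–1355) of Drosophila melanogaster XRN1, the 5'-to-3' exoribonuclease encoded by pacman (pcm), with the insert sequence referenced to transcript variant A. The catalogue lists the backbone as unknown. The annotated features point to a pACYC-type architecture: a p15A origin of replication, a chloramphenicol acetyltransferase gene driven by its own cat promoter, and interrupted remnants of a tetracycline resistance gene and tet promoter flanking the expression cassette. Because the tetracycline gene is present only as fragments, selection is by chloramphenicol, and the plasmid is recorded as low copy. The p15A origin is compatible with ColE1-type plasmids, so vectors of this kind can be maintained with a second expression plasmid for co-expression, although the record does not say this was the intent.

The expression cassette consists of a T7 promoter with an adjacent lac operator, the T7 gene 10 ribosome binding site and a T7 terminator, giving IPTG-inducible transcription in hosts that supply T7 RNA polymerase. The open reading frame begins with a short match that probably reflects a histidine tag. This is followed by a nearly full-length NusA solubility-enhancing fusion partner. The XRN1 peptide itself is not annotated as a feature but presumably lies in the gap between NusA and the terminator. Any protease cleavage site between tag and insert is not identified in the record. The associated work concerns a direct interaction between the decapping factor DCP1 and XRN1, suggesting that this construct supplied recombinant peptide for binding or structural studies.
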