Addgene plasmid #147052: pnYC-NvHN-DmXRN1_1323-1355_N
Purpose: Bacterial Expression of DmXRN1_1323-1355
Depositing lab: Elisa Izaurralde. Depositing organization: Max Planck Institute for Developmental Biology. Publication: A direct interaction between DCP1 and XRN1 couples mRNA decapping to 5' exonucleolytic degradation. Braun JE, Truffault V, Boland A, Huntzinger E, Chang CT, Haas G, Weichenrieder O, Coles M, Izaurralde E. Nat Struct Mol Biol. 2012 Dec;19(12):1324-31. doi: 10.1038/nsmb.2413. Epub 2012 Nov 11. PubMed 23142987.
Backbone
  Vector backbone: Unknown
  Vector type: Bacterial Expression
Growth in bacteria
  Bacterial resistance: Chloramphenicol, 25 μg/mL
  Growth temperature: 37°C
  Growth strain: DH5alpha
  Copy number: Low Copy
Gene/Insert
  Gene/Insert name: DmXRN1_1323-1355 (alt name: pacman)
  Species: D. melanogaster (fly)
  Entrez Gene: pcm (a.k.a. Dmel_CG3291, CG3291, DmXrn1, Dmel\CG3291, Pcm, XRN1, XRN1/pcm, Xrn1, Xrn1p)
  Cloning method: Unknown
Terms and licenses: Academic/Nonprofit Terms; Industry Terms: Not Available to Industry
Depositor comments: sequence given by NCBI:NM_078684 variant A Plasmids from this collection were made available to the research community and donated after the lab closed. Please note that the sequence provided by the depositing laboratory may be theoretical/predicted or based on Sanger sequencing results. There may be discrepancies between sequencing results obtained by Addgene and the depositor sequence. If an Addgene verified sequence is not available, please contact before placing your order to request that our lab fully sequence the plasmid.
How to cite: pnYC-NvHN-DmXRN1_1323-1355_N was a gift from Elisa Izaurralde (Addgene plasmid # 147052 ; http://n2t.net/addgene:147052 ; RRID:Addgene_147052)
